Addgene plasmid #19648: pGC80
Depositing lab: Jane Hubbard. Depositing organization: NYU Grossman School of Medicine. Publication: A "FLP-Out" system for controlled gene expression in Caenorhabditis elegans. Voutev R, Hubbard EJ. Genetics. 2008 Sep;180(1):103-19. doi: 10.1534/genetics.108.090274. PubMed 18723890.
Backbone
  Vector backbone: pGC76
  Vector type: Worm Expression ; FLP/FRT
Growth in bacteria
  Bacterial resistance: Ampicillin, 100 μg/mL
  Growth temperature: 37°C
  Growth strain: DH5alpha
  Copy number: High Copy
Gene/Insert
  Gene/Insert name: <tdimer2(12)::let-858(3’)
  Species: C. elegans (nematode), S. cerevisiae (budding yeast); Discosoma sp.
  Cloning method: Restriction Enzyme
  Sequencing primers: 5′ M13R
Terms and licenses: Academic/Nonprofit Terms; Industry Terms: Not Available to Industry
How to cite: pGC80 was a gift from Jane Hubbard (Addgene plasmid # 19648 ; http://n2t.net/addgene:19648 ; RRID:Addgene_19648)
