[The description below was written by a language model from this plasmid's Addgene catalogue record and pLannotate feature annotations shown in this document.]
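Description:
pGC80 is a small (about 4.3 kb) high-copy E. coli plasmid built on the pGC76 backbone and catalogued as a worm expression, FLP/FRT vector for Caenorhabditis elegans. It is propagated through a ColE1/pUC-type origin and selected with ampicillin via the bla gene and its own promoter. Remnants of pUC and pBluescript polylinkers and a lac promoter/operator region with a CAP site and a lacI fragment reflect its standard cloning-vector ancestry rather than any role in the worm.

The insert is recorded as "<tdimer2(12)::let-858(3')". The "<" symbol appears to correspond to the single FRT site annotated just upstream of the reporter, the target sequence for FLP recombinase from the yeast 2μ plasmid. It is followed by the coding sequence for tdimer2(12), a tandem-dimer orange-red fluorescent protein derived from Discosoma DsRed. The let-858 3' region, a C. elegans 3' UTR commonly used to support transgene expression, is named in the insert but was not picked up in the feature table. It presumably lies in the unannotated stretch between the end of the reporter and the AmpR promoter.

No worm promoter is annotated or listed, and only one FRT is present, so pGC80 looks like a building-block module rather than a complete expression cassette. In a "FLP-Out" design, a promoter is separated from a downstream reporter by an FRT-flanked stop or first-gene cassette. FLP-mediated excision then joins the promoter to the downstream gene. This plasmid would supply the post-excision FRT–tdimer2(12)–3' UTR portion, although the record does not detail how it was combined with other components.
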