Features (pLannotate 1.2.2; 11 found; start..end, strand, type, name):
      1..30      -  misc_feature   MCS (fragment): pUC18/19 multiple cloning site
     46..62      -  misc_feature   MCS (fragment): pBluescript multiple cloning site
     78..125     -  protein_bind   FRT: FLP-mediated recombination occurs in the 8-bp core sequence TCTAGAAA (Turan and Bode, 2011). FLP recombinase from the Saccharomyces cerevisiae 2μ plasmid
    154..1545    +  CDS            tdimer2(12): tdimer2(12) is a basic (constitutively fluorescent) orange fluorescent protein published in 2002, derived from Discosoma sp.. It has low acid sensitivity.
   2077..2181    +  promoter       AmpR promoter: bla
   2182..3042    +  CDS            AmpR: β-lactamase; bla; confers resistance to ampicillin, carbenicillin, and related antibiotics
   3213..3801    +  rep_origin     ori: high-copy-number ColE1/pMB1/pBR322/pUC origin of replication
   3984..4076    +  CDS            lacI (fragment): lac repressor; lacI; The lac repressor binds to the lac operator to inhibit transcription in E. coli. This inhibition can be relieved by adding lactose or isopropyl-β-D-thiogalactopyranoside (IPTG).
   4089..4110    +  protein_bind   CAP binding site: CAP binding activates transcription in the presence of cAMP. E. coli catabolite activator protein
   4125..4155    +  promoter       lac promoter: promoter for the E. coli lac operon
   4163..4179    +  protein_bind   lac operator: The lac repressor binds to the lac operator to inhibit transcription in E. coli. This inhibition can be relieved by adding lactose or isopropyl-β-D-thiogalactopyranoside (IPTG). lac repressor encoded by lacI
>Addgene plasmid #19648 | pGC80 | depositor full sequence | sequence record 9280 | Author sequence
AAGCTTGCATGCCTGCAGGTCGACTCTAGACCGCGGTTTTGGCGCGGATCCACTAGTTCTAGCTTCAAAA
GCGCTCTGAAGTTCCTATACTTTCTAGAGAATAGGAACTTCGGAATAGGAACTTCAAGATCCCCGGTAGA
CGATAAGGATCCGATGGTGGCCTCCTCCGAGGACGTCATCAAAGAGTTCATGCGCTTCAAGGTGCGCATG
GAGGGCTCCGTGAACGGCCACGAGTTCGAGATCGAGGGCGAGGGCGAGGGCCGCCCCTACGAGGGCACCC
AGACCGCCAAGCTGAAGGTGACCAAGGGCGGCCCCCTGCCCTTCGCCTGGGACATCCTGTCCCCCCAGTT
CCAGTACGGCTCCAAGGCGTACGTGAAGCACCCCGCCGACATCCCCGACTACAAGAAGCTGTCCTTCCCC
GAGGGCTTCAAGTGGGAGCGCGTGATGAACTTCGAGGACGGCGGCGTGGTGACCGTGACCCAGGACTCCT
CCCTGCAGGACGGCACGCTGATCTACAAGGTGAAGTTCCGCGGCACCAACTTCCCCCCCGACGGCCCCGT
AATGCAGAAGAAGACCATGGGCTGGGAGGCCTCCACCGAGCGCCTGTACCCCCGCGACGGCGTGCTGAAG
GGCGAGATCCACCAGGCCCTGAAGCTGAAGGACGGCGGCCACTACCTGGTGGAGTTCAAGACCATCTACA
TGGCCAAGAAGCCCGTGCAGCTGCCCGGCTACTACTACGTGGACACCAAGCTGGACATCACCTCCCACAA
CGAGGACTACACCATCGTGGAACAGTACGAGCGCTCCGAGGGCCGCCACCACCTGTTCCTGGGGCATGGC
ACCGGCAGCACCGGCAGCGGCAGCTCCGGCACCGCCTCCTCCGAGGACGTCATCAAAGAGTTCATGCGCT
TCAAGGTGCGCATGGAGGGCTCCGTGAACGGCCACGAGTTCGAGATCGAGGGCGAGGGCGAGGGCCGCCC
CTACGAGGGCACCCAGACCGCCAAGCTGAAGGTGACCAAGGGCGGCCCCCTGCCCTTCGCCTGGGACATC
CTGTCCCCCCAGTTCCAGTACGGCTCCAAGGCGTACGTGAAGCACCCCGCCGACATCCCCGACTACAAGA
AGCTGTCCTTCCCCGAGGGCTTCAAGTGGGAGCGCGTGATGAACTTCGAGGACGGCGGCGTGGTGACCGT
GACCCAGGACTCCTCCCTGCAGGACGGCACGCTGATCTACAAGGTGAAGTTCCGCGGCACCAACTTCCCC
CCCGACGGCCCCGTAATGCAGAAGAAGACCATGGGCTGGGAGGCCTCCACCGAGCGCCTGTACCCCCGCG
ACGGCGTGCTGAAGGGCGAGATCCACCAGGCCCTGAAGCTGAAGGACGGCGGCCACTACCTGGTGGAGTT
CAAGACCATCTACATGGCCAAGAAGCCCGTGCAGCTGCCCGGCTACTACTACGTGGACACCAAGCTGGAC
ATCACCTCCCACAACGAGGACTACACCATCGTGGAACAGTACGAGCGCTCCGAGGGCCGCCACCACCTGT
TCCTGTAGGAATTCGCTAGCCGGCCATACAAGTAATCCGGATGATCGACGCCAACGTCGTTGAATTTTCA
AATTTTAAATACTGAATATTTGTTTTTTTTCCTATTATTTATTTATTCTCTTTGTGTTTTTTTTCTTGCT
TTCTAAAAAATTAATTCAATCCAAATCTAAACATGAGCGGTTTTTTTTCTCTTTCCGTCTCCCAATTCGT
ATTCCGCTCCTCTCATCTGAACACAATGTGCAAGTTTATTTATCTTCTCGCTTTCATTTCATTAGGACGT
GGGGGGAATTGGTGGAAGGGGGAAACACACAAAAGGATGATGGAAATGAAATAAGGACACACAATATGCA
ACAACATTCAATTCAGAAATATGGAGGAAGGTTTAAAAGAAAACATAAAAATATATAGAGGAGGAAGGAA
AACTAGTAAAAAATAAGCAAAGAAATTAGGCGAACGATGAGAATTGTCCTCGCTTGGGCCCAAAAGGCCT
TTTTTTTTTGGCGCCGACGTCAGGTGGCACTTTTCGGGGAAATGTGCGCGGAACCCCTATTTGTTTATTT
TTCTAAATACATTCAAATATGTATCCGCTCATGAGACAATAACCCTGATAAATGCTTCAATAATATTGAA
AAAGGAAGAGTATGAGTATTCAACATTTCCGTGTCGCCCTTATTCCCTTTTTTGCGGCATTTTGCCTTCC
TGTTTTTGCTCACCCAGAAACGCTGGTGAAAGTAAAAGATGCTGAAGATCAGTTGGGTGCACGAGTGGGT
TACATCGAACTGGATCTCAACAGCGGTAAGATCCTTGAGAGTTTTCGCCCCGAAGAACGTTTTCCAATGA
TGAGCACTTTTAAAGTTCTGCTATGTGGCGCGGTATTATCCCGTATTGACGCCGGGCAAGAGCAACTCGG
TCGCCGCATACACTATTCTCAGAATGACTTGGTTGAGTACTCACCAGTCACAGAAAAGCATCTTACGGAT
GGCATGACAGTAAGAGAATTATGCAGTGCTGCCATAACCATGAGTGATAACACTGCGGCCAACTTACTTC
TGACAACGATCGGAGGACCGAAGGAGCTAACCGCTTTTTTGCACAACATGGGGGATCATGTAACTCGCCT
TGATCGTTGGGAACCGGAGCTGAATGAAGCCATACCAAACGACGAGCGTGACACCACGATGCCTGTAGCA
ATGGCAACAACGTTGCGCAAACTATTAACTGGCGAACTACTTACTCTAGCTTCCCGGCAACAATTAATAG
ACTGGATGGAGGCGGATAAAGTTGCAGGACCACTTCTGCGCTCGGCCCTTCCGGCTGGCTGGTTTATTGC
TGATAAATCTGGAGCCGGTGAGCGTGGGTCTCGCGGTATCATTGCAGCACTGGGGCCAGATGGTAAGCCC
TCCCGTATCGTAGTTATCTACACGACGGGGAGTCAGGCAACTATGGATGAACGAAATAGACAGATCGCTG
AGATAGGTGCCTCACTGATTAAGCATTGGTAACTGTCAGACCAAGTTTACTCATATATACTTTAGATTGA
TTTAAAACTTCATTTTTAATTTAAAAGGATCTAGGTGAAGATCCTTTTTGATAATCTCATGACCAAAATC
CCTTAACGTGAGTTTTCGTTCCACTGAGCGTCAGACCCCGTAGAAAAGATCAAAGGATCTTCTTGAGATC
CTTTTTTTCTGCGCGTAATCTGCTGCTTGCAAACAAAAAAACCACCGCTACCAGCGGTGGTTTGTTTGCC
GGATCAAGAGCTACCAACTCTTTTTCCGAAGGTAACTGGCTTCAGCAGAGCGCAGATACCAAATACTGTC
CTTCTAGTGTAGCCGTAGTTAGGCCACCACTTCAAGAACTCTGTAGCACCGCCTACATACCTCGCTCTGC
TAATCCTGTTACCAGTGGCTGCTGCCAGTGGCGATAAGTCGTGTCTTACCGGGTTGGACTCAAGACGATA
GTTACCGGATAAGGCGCAGCGGTCGGGCTGAACGGGGGGTTCGTGCACACAGCCCAGCTTGGAGCGAACG
ACCTACACCGAACTGAGATACCTACAGCGTGAGCATTGAGAAAGCGCCACGCTTCCCGAAGGGAGAAAGG
CGGACAGGTATCCGGTAAGCGGCAGGGTCGGAACAGGAGAGCGCACGAGGGAGCTTCCAGGGGGAAACGC
CTGGTATCTTTATAGTCCTGTCGGGTTTCGCCACCTCTGACTTGAGCGTCGATTTTTGTGATGCTCGTCA
GGGGGGCGGAGCCTATGGAAAAACGCCAGCAACGCGGCCTTTTTACGGTTCCTGGCCTTTTGCTGGCCTT
TTGCTCACATGTTCTTTCCTGCGTTATCCCCTGATTCTGTGGATAACCGTATTACCGCCTTTGAGTGAGC
TGATACCGCTCGCCGCAGCCGAACGACCGAGCGCAGCGAGTCAGTGAGCGAGGAAGCGGAAGAGCGCCCA
ATACGCAAACCGCCTCTCCCCGCGCGTTGGCCGATTCATTAATGCAGCTGGCACGACAGGTTTCCCGACT
GGAAAGCGGGCAGTGAGCGCAACGCAATTAATGTGAGTTAGCTCACTCATTAGGCACCCCAGGCTTTACA
CTTTATGCTTCCGGCTCGTATGTTGTGTGGAATTGTGAGCGGATAACAATTTCACACAGGAAACAGCTAT
GACCATGATTACGCCAAGCTGTAAGTTTAAACATGATCTTACTAACTAACTATTCTCATTTAAATTTTCA
GAGCTTAAAAATGGCTGAAATCACTCACAACGATGGATACGCTAACAACTTGGAAATGAAAT
