>Addgene plasmid #19648 | pGC80 | addgene partial sequence | sequence record 25473 | 19648 with M13R
AACTGATCTTACTAACTAACTATTCTCATTTAAATTTTCAGAGCTTAAAAATGGCTGAAATCACTCACAA
CGATGGATACGCTAACAACTTGGAAATGAAATAAGCTTGCATGCCTGCAGGTCGACTCTAGACCGCGGTT
TTGGCGCGGATCCACTAGTTCTAGCTTCAAAAGCGCTCTGAAGTTCCTATACTTTCTAGAGAATAGGAAC
TTCGGAATAGGAACTTCAAGATCCCCGGTAGACGATAAGGATCCGATGGTGGCCTCCTCCGAGGACGTCA
TCAAAGAGTTCATGCGCTTCAAGGTGCGCATGGAGGGCTCCGTGAACGGCCACGAGTTCGAGATCGAGGG
CGAGGGCGAGGGCCGCCCCTACGAGGGCACCCAGACCGCCAAGCTGAAGGTGACCAAGGGCGGCCCCCTG
CCCTTCGCCTGGGACATCCTGTCCCCCCAGTTCCAGTACGGCTCCAAGGCGTACGTGAAGCACCCCGCCG
ACATCCCCGACTACAAGAAGCTGTCCTTCCCCGAGGGCTTCAAGTGGGAGCGCGTGATGAACTTCGAGGA
CGGCGGCGTGGTGACCGTGACCCAGG
